>Addgene plasmid #67630 | mRFP-dmBACCS2 | depositor full sequence | sequence record 117199 | mRFP-dmBACCS2 sequence 7643 bps
CTTCAAGGAATTAATTCTATATTCTAAAAACACAAATGATACTTCTAAAAAAAATCATGAATGGCATCAA
CTCTGAATCAAATCTTTGCAGATGCACCTACTTCTCATTTCCACTGTCACATCATTTTTCCAGATCTCGC
TGCCTGTTATGTGGCCCACAAACCAAGACACGTTTTATGGCCATTAAAGCTGGCTGATCGTCGCCAAACA
CCAAATACATATCAATATGTACATTCGAGAAAGAAGCGATCAAAGAAGCGTCTTCGGGCGAGTAGGAGAA
TGCGGAGGAGAAGGAGAACGAGCTGATCTAGTATCTCTCCACAATCCAATGCCAACTGACCAACTGGCCA
TATTCGGAGCAATTTGAAGCCAATTTCCATCGCCTGGCGATCGCTCCATTCTTGGCTATATGTTTTTCAC
CGTTCCCGGGGCCATTTTCAAAGACTCGTCGGTAAGATAAGATTGTGTCACTCGCTGTCTCTCTTCATTT
GTCGAAGAATGCTGAGGAATTTCGCGATGACGTCGGCGAGTATTTTGAAGAATGAGAATAATTTGTATTT
ATACGAAAATCAGTTAGTGGAATTTTCTACAAAAACATGTTATCTATAGATAATTTTGTTGCAAAATATG
TTGACTATGACAAAGATTGTATGTATATACCTTTAATGTATTCTCATTTTCTTATGTATTTATAATGGCA
ATGATGATACTGATGATATTTTAAGATGATGCCAGACCACAGGCTGATTTCTGCGTCTTTTGCCGAACGC
AGTGCATGTGCGGTTGTTGTTTTTTGGAATAGTTTCAATTTTCGGACTGTCCGCTTTGATTTCAGTTTCT
TGGCTTATTCAAAAAGCAAAGTAAAGCCAAAAAAGCGAGATGGCAATACCAAATGCGGCAAAACGGTAGT
GGAAGGAAAGGGGTGCGGGGCAGCGGAAGGAAGGGTGGGGCGGGGCGTGGCGGGGTCTGTGGCTGGGCGC
GACGTCACCGACGTTGGAGCCACTCCTTTGACCATGTGTGCGTGTGTGTATTATTCGTGTCTCGCCACTC
GCCGGTTGTTTTTTTCTTTTTATCTCGCTCTCTCTAGCGCCATCTCGTACGCATGCTCAACGCACCGCAT
GTTGCCGTGTCCTTTATGCGTCATTTTGGCTCGAAATAGGCAATTATTTAAACAAAGATTAGTCAACGAA
AACGCTAAAATAAATAAGTCTACAATATGGTTACTTATTGCCATGTGTGTGCAGCCAACGATAGCAACAA
AAGCAACAACACAGTGGCTTTCCCTCTTTCACTTTTTGTTTGCAAGCGCGTGCGAGCAAGACGGCACGAC
CGGCAAACGCAATTACGCTGACAAAGAGCAGACGAAGTTTTGGCCGAAAAACATCAAGGCGCCTGATACG
AATGCATTTGCAATAACAATTGCGATATTTAATATTGTTTATGAAGCTGTTTGACTTCAAAACACACAAA
AAAAAAAATAAAACAAATTATTTGAAAGAGAATTAGGAATCGGACAGCTTATCGTTACGGGCTAACAGCA
CACCGAGACGAAATAGCTTACCTGACGTCACAGCCTCTGGAAGAACTGCCGCCAAGCAGAGAGAGAGAGA
AAAAGAGGGAGAGCAGCTTAGACCGCATGTGCTTGTGTGTGAGGCGTCTCTCTCTTCGTCTCCTGTTTGC
GCAAACGCATAGACTGCACTGAGAAAATCGATTACCTATTTTTTATGAATGAATATTTGCACTATTACTA
TTCAAAACTATTAAGATAGCAATCACATTCAATAGCCAAATACTATACCACCTGAGCGATGCAACGAAAT
GATCAATTTGAGCAAAAATGCTGCATATTTAGGACGGCATCATTATAGAAATGCTTCTTGCTGTGTACTT
TTCTCTCGTCTGGCAGCTGTTTCGCCGTTATTGTTAAAACCGGCTTAAGTTAGGTGTGTTTTCTACGACT
AGTGATGCCCCTACTAGAAGATGTGTGTTGCACAAATGTCCCTGAATAACCAATTTGAAGTGCAGATAGC
AGTAAACGTAAGCTAATATGAATATTATTTAACTGTAATGTTTTAATATCGCTGGACATTACTAATAAAC
CCACTATAAACACATGTACATATGTATGTTTTGGCATACAATGAGTAGTTGGGGAAAAAATGTGTAAAAG
CACCGTGACCATCACAGCATAAAGATAACCAGCTGAAGTATCGAATATGAGTAACCCCCAAATTGAATCA
CATGCCGCAACTGATAGGACCCATGGAAGTACACTCTTCATGGCGATATACAAGACACACACAAGCACGA
ACACCCAGTTGCGGAGGAAATTCTCCGTAAATGAAAACCCAATCGGCGAACAATTCATACCCATATATGG
TAAAAGTTTTGAACGCGACTTGAGAGCGGAGAGCATTGCGGCTGATAAGGTTTTAGCGCTAAGCGGGCTT
TATAAAACGGGCTGCGGGACCAGTTTTCATATCACTACCGTTTGAGTTCTTGTGCTGTGTGGATACTCCT
CCCGACACAAAGCCGCTCCATCAGCCAGCAGTCGTCTAATCCAGAGACCCCGGATCGGGGTACCTACTAG
TCCAGTGTGGTGGAATTCTGCAGATATCCAGCACAGTGGCGGCCGCGCTCGAGAAGCTTCAAAATGGCCT
CCTCCGAGGACGTCATCAAGGAGTTCATGCGCTTCAAGGTGCGCATGGAGGGCTCCGTGAACGGCCACGA
GTTCGAGATCGAGGGCGAGGGCGAGGGCCGCCCCTACGAGGGCACCCAGACCGCCAAGCTGAAGGTGACC
AAGGGCGGCCCCCTGCCCTTCGCCTGGGACATCCTGTCCCCTCAGTTCCAGTACGGCTCCAAGGCCTACG
TGAAGCACCCCGCCGACATCCCCGACTACTTGAAGCTGTCCTTCCCCGAGGGCTTCAAGTGGGAGCGCGT
GATGAACTTCGAGGACGGCGGCGTGGTGACCGTGACCCAGGACTCCTCCCTGCAGGACGGCGAGTTCATC
TACAAGGTGAAGCTGCGCGGCACCAACTTCCCCTCCGACGGCCCCGTAATGCAGAAGAAGGCTAGTGGCT
GGGAGGCCTCCACCGAGCGGATGTACCCCGAGGACGGCGCCCTGAAGGGCGAGATCAAGATGAGGCTGAA
GCTGAAGGACGGCGGCCACTACGACGCCGAGGTCAAGACCACCTACATGGCCAAGAAGCCCGTGCAGCTG
CCCGGCGCCTACAAGACCGACATCAAGCTGGACATCACCTCCCACAACGAGGACTACACCATCGTGGAAC
AGTACGAGCGCGCCGAGGGCCGCCACTCCACCGGCGCCGCTAGCCTGTTTAAACTACCGGTCGGAGGAAG
CGGTGGATCTTTGGCTACTACACTTGAACGTATTGAGAAGAACTTTGTCATTACTGACCCAAGATTGCCA
GATAATCCCATTATATTCGCGTCCGATAGTTTCTTGCAGTTGACAGAATATAGCCGTGAAGAAATTTTGG
GAAGAAACTGCAGGTTTCTACAAGGTCCTGAAACTGATCGCGCGACAGTGAGAAAAATTAGAGATGCCAT
AGATAACCAAACAGAGGTCACTGTTCAGCTGATTAATTATACAAAGAGTGGTAAAAAGTTCTGGAACCTC
TTTCACTTGCAGCCTATGCGAGATCAGAAGGGAGATGTCCAGTACTTTATTGGGGTTCAGTTGGATGGAA
CTGAGCATGTCCGAGATGCTGCCGAGAGAGAGGGAGTCATGCTGATTAAGAAAACTGCAGAAAATCTGCA
ATCATGGCTTCAATACACATATGAACTAGAAAGTAAGAATCATCAGAAGAAGCGCACGTCGGCTGAGAAG
CAGCTACAGTCGGCCAGAGAGGCTTGTGAGAAATTGCGTAAGAAACGGTCAAGTTTGGTGGGTGCGTTCG
TTTCCACGCACGGAAAGAGTATTGATGATGTGGATCGGTCGATTGTTGAGGCACGGAATGCCCTCGGAGA
TGTAACAAACGAGCTGCAAGAACGACTGCATCGCTGGAAGCAAATCGAGACGTGCCTTGGCTTAAACATT
GTGAACAACAATGGTCTGCCCGGAGGATCCGGAGGAAGTGGAGGAGGTATCCTGCAGTCTCGGGGTGGCA
GTGGTGGTTCAGGCGGTTCTGGATCTTTGGCTACTACACTTGAACGTATTGAGAAGAACTTTGTCATTAC
TGACCCAAGATTGCCAGATAATCCCATTATATTCGCGTCCGATAGTTTCTTGCAGTTGACAGAATATAGC
CGTGAAGAAATTTTGGGAAGAAACTGCAGGTTTCTACAAGGTCCTGAAACTGATCGCGCGACAGTGAGAA
AAATTAGAGATGCCATAGATAACCAAACAGAGGTCACTGTTCAGCTGATTAATTATACAAAGAGTGGTAA
AAAGTTCTGGAACCTCTTTCACTTGCAGCCTATGCGAGATCAGAAGGGAGATGTCCAGTACTTTATTGGG
GTTCAGTTGGATGGAACTGAGCATGTCCGAGATGCTGCCGAGAGAGAGGGAGTCATGCTGATTAAGAAAA
CTGCAGAAAATCTGCAATCATGGCTTCAATACACATATGAACTAGAAAGTAAGAATCATCAGAAGAAGCG
CACGTCGGCTGAGAAGCAGCTACAGTCGGCCAGAGAGGCTTGTGAGAAATTGCGTAAGAAACGGTCAAGT
TTGGTGGGTGCGTTCGTTTCCACGCACGGAAAGAGTATTGATGATGTGGATCGGTCGATTGTTGAGGCAC
GGAATGCCCTCGGAGATGTAACAAACGAGCTGCAAGAACGACTGCATCGCTGGAAGCAAATCGAGACGTG
CCTTGGCTTAAACATTGTGAACAACAATGGTCTGCCCGGCGGCTCTGGAGGTAGCGGACTAGTTTGAGTC
GAGGGTACCTCTAGAGGGCCCTTCGAAGGTAAGCCTATCCCTAACCCTCTCCTCGGTCTCGATTCTACGC
GTACCGGTCATCATCACCATCACCATTGAGTTTAAACCCGCTGATCAGCCTCGACTGTGCCTTCTAAGGC
CTGAGCTCGCTGATCAGCCTCGATCGAGGATCCAGACATGATAAGATACATTGATGAGTTTGGACAAACC
ACAACTAGAATGCAGTGAAAAAAATGCTTTATTTGTGAAATTTGTGATGCTATTGCTTTATTTGTAACCA
TTATAAGCTGCAATAAACAAGTTAACAACAACAATTGCATTCATTTTATGTTTCAGGTTCAGGGGGAGGT
GTGGGAGGTTTTTTAAAGCAAGTAAAACCTCTACAAATGTGGTATGGCTGATTATGATCAGTCGACCGAT
GCCCTTGAGAGCCTTCAACCCAGTCAGCTCCTTCCGGTGGGCGCGGGGCATGACTATCGTCGCCGCACTT
ATGACTGTCTTCTTTATCATGCAACTCGTAGGACAGGTGCCGGCAGCGCTCTGGGTCATTTTCGGCGAGG
ACCGCTTTCGCTGGAGCGCGACGATGATCGGCCTGTCGCTTGCGGTATTCGGAATCTTGCACGCCCTCGC
TCAAGCCTTCGTCACTGGTCCCGCCACCAAACGTTTCGGCGAGAAGCAGGCCATTATCGCCGGCATGGCG
GCCGACGCGCTGGGCTACGTCTTGCTGGCGTTCGCGACGCGAGGCTGGATGGCCTTCCCCATTATGATTC
TTCTCGCTTCCGGCGGCATCGGGATGCCCGCGTTGCAGGCCATGCTGTCCAGGCAGGTAGATGACGACCA
TCAGGGACAGCTTCAAGGATCGCTCGCGGCTCTTACCAGCCAGCAAAAGGCCAGGAACCGTAAAAAGGCC
GCGTTGCTGGCGTTTTTCCATAGGCTCCGCCCCCCTGACGAGCATCACAAAAATCGACGCTCAAGTCAGA
GGTGGCGAAACCCGACAGGACTATAAAGATACCAGGCGTTTCCCCCTGGAAGCTCCCTCGTGCGCTCTCC
TGTTCCGACCCTGCCGCTTACCGGATACCTGTCCGCCTTTCTCCCTTCGGGAAGCGTGGCGCTTTCTCAA
TGCTCACGCTGTAGGTATCTCAGTTCGGTGTAGGTCGTTCGCTCCAAGCTGGGCTGTGTGCACGAACCCC
CCGTTCAGCCCGACCGCTGCGCCTTATCCGGTAACTATCGTCTTGAGTCCAACCCGGTAAGACACGACTT
ATCGCCACTGGCAGCAGCCACTGGTAACAGGATTAGCAGAGCGAGGTATGTAGGCGGTGCTACAGAGTTC
TTGAAGTGGTGGCCTAACTACGGCTACACTAGAAGGACAGTATTTGGTATCTGCGCTCTGCTGAAGCCAG
TTACCTTCGGAAAAAGAGTTGGTAGCTCTTGATCCGGCAAACAAACCACCGCTGGTAGCGGTGGTTTTTT
TGTTTGCAAGCAGCAGATTACGCGCAGAAAAAAAGGATCTCAAGAAGATCCTTTGATCTTTTCTACGGGG
TCTGACGCTCAGTGGAACGAAAACTCACGTTAAGGGATTTTGGTCATGAGATTATCAAAAAGGATCTTCA
CCTAGATCCTTTTAAATTAAAAATGAAGTTTTAAATCAATCTAAAGTATATATGAGTAAACTTGGTCTGA
CAGTTACCAATGCTTAATCAGTGAGGCACCTATCTCAGCGATCTGTCTATTTCGTTCATCCATAGTTGCC
TGACTCCCCGTCGTGTAGATAACTACGATACGGGAGGGCTTACCATCTGGCCCCAGTGCTGCAATGATAC
CGCGAGACCCACGCTCACCGGCTCCAGATTTATCAGCAATAAACCAGCCAGCCGGAAGGGCCGAGCGCAG
AAGTGGTCCTGCAACTTTATCCGCCTCCATCCAGTCTATTAATTGTTGCCGGGAAGCTAGAGTAAGTAGT
TCGCCAGTTAATAGTTTGCGCAACGTTGTTGCCATTGCTGCAGGCATCGTGGTGTCACGCTCGTCGTTTG
GTATGGCTTCATTCAGCTCCGGTTCCCAACGATCAAGGCGAGTTACATGATCCCCCATGTTGTGCAAAAA
AGCGGTTAGCTCCTTCGGTCCTCCGATCGTTGTCAGAAGTAAGTTGGCCGCAGTGTTATCACTCATGGTT
ATGGCAGCACTGCATAATTCTCTTACTGTCATGCCATCCGTAAGATGCTTTTCTGTGACTGGTGAGTACT
CAACCAAGTCATTCTGAGAATAGTGTATGCGGCGACCGAGTTGCTCTTGCCCGGCGTCAACACGGGATAA
TACCGCGCCACATAGCAGAACTTTAAAAGTGCTCATCATTGGAAAACGTTCTTCGGGGCGAAAACTCTCA
AGGATCTTACCGCTGTTGAGATCCAGTTCGATGTAACCCACTCGTGCACCCAACTGATCTTCAGCATCTT
TTACTTTCACCAGCGTTTCTGGGTGAGCAAAAACAGGAAGGCAAAATGCCGCAAAAAAGGGAATAAGGGC
GACACGGAAATGTTGAATACTCATACTCTTCCTTTTTCAATATTATTGAAGCATTTATCAGGGTTATTGT
CTCATGAGCGGATACATATTTGAATGTATTTAGAAAAATAAACAAATAGGGGTTCCGCGCACATTTCCCC
GAAAAGTGCCACCTGACGTCTAAGAAACCATTATTATCATGACATTAACCTATAAAAATAGGCGTATCAC
GAGGCCCTTTCGT
Features (pLannotate 1.2.2; 13 found; start..end, strand, type, name):
     56..2568    +  promoter       Ac5 promoter: Drosophila melanogaster actin 5C promoter
   2654..3328    +  CDS            mRFP1: mRFP1 is a basic (constitutively fluorescent) red fluorescent protein published in 2002, derived from Discosoma sp.. It is reported to be a somewhat slowly-maturing monomer with low acid sensitivity.
   3392..3709    +  CDS            miniSOG: miniSOG is a basic (constitutively fluorescent) cyan fluorescent protein published in 2011, derived from Arabidopsis thaliana. It requires the cofactor flavin for fluorescence.
   3776..4129    +  CDS            Stim (fragment): STIM_DROME - Experimental evidence at protein level: Swiss-Prot protein existence level 1. Plays a role in mediating Ca(2+) influx following depletion of intracellular Ca(2+) stores. From Drosophila melanogaster (Fruit fly).
   4178..4495    +  CDS            miniSOG: miniSOG is a basic (constitutively fluorescent) cyan fluorescent protein published in 2011, derived from Arabidopsis thaliana. It requires the cofactor flavin for fluorescence.
   4562..4867    +  CDS            Stim (fragment): STIM_DROME - Experimental evidence at protein level: Swiss-Prot protein existence level 1. Plays a role in mediating Ca(2+) influx following depletion of intracellular Ca(2+) stores. From Drosophila melanogaster (Fruit fly).
   4928..4969    +  CDS            V5 tag: epitope tag from simian virus 5
   5069..5203    -  polyA_signal   SV40 poly(A) signal: SV40 polyadenylation signal
   5226..5310    -  CDS            large T antigen (fragment): large T antigen from SV40 (simian virus 40)
   5311..5781    +  CDS            TcR (fragment): tetracycline efflux protein; tet; confers resistance to tetracycline
   5825..6413    -  rep_origin     ori: high-copy-number ColE1/pMB1/pBR322/pUC origin of replication
   6584..7444    -  CDS            AmpR: β-lactamase; bla; confers resistance to ampicillin, carbenicillin, and related antibiotics
   7445..7549    -  promoter       AmpR promoter: bla
