[The description below was written by a language model from this plasmid's Addgene catalogue record and pLannotate feature annotations shown in this document.]
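Description:
mRFP-dmBACCS2 is a Drosophila expression plasmid built on the Invitrogen pAc5.1/V5-His A backbone, 7,643 bp in total with an insert of about 2.3 kb cloned between NotI and XbaI. It is propagated in E. coli through a high-copy ColE1/pUC-type origin and selected with ampicillin via the bla gene and its own promoter. The annotation also picks up backbone remnants that are not functional units: a fragment of a tetracycline resistance gene and a short piece of SV40 large T antigen adjacent to the SV40 polyadenylation signal that terminates the insect-cell transcript.

Expression is driven by the Drosophila actin 5C promoter, a strong constitutive promoter commonly used in cultured fly cells. The open reading frame begins with the monomeric red fluorescent protein mRFP1, which allows the fusion to be visualised, followed by two tandem repeats of a photosensory domain joined to a fragment of Drosophila Stim, the protein that mediates Ca2+ influx after store depletion. The annotation software labels the photosensory modules as miniSOG, an Arabidopsis-derived LOV domain. However, the catalogue lists oat (Avena sativa) as the second source species, so these are more likely oat-derived LOV-type domains matched by homology. A V5 epitope sequence from the backbone lies downstream of the insert, but the record does not say whether it is read in frame with the fusion.

The encoded protein is described as a blue light-activated Ca2+ channel switch, and the plasmid is intended for optical control of intracellular Ca2+ signals in Drosophila cells.
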