Addgene plasmid #67630: mRFP-dmBACCS2
Purpose: Drosophila expression of mRFP-dmBACCS2, a Drosophila melanogaster blue light-activated Ca2+ channel switch
Depositing lab: Takao Nakata. Depositing organization: Institute of Science Tokyo. Publication: Light generation of intracellular Ca(2+) signals by a genetically encoded protein BACCS. Ishii T, Sato K, Kakumoto T, Miura S, Touhara K, Takeuchi S, Nakata T. Nat Commun. 2015 Aug 18;6:8021. doi: 10.1038/ncomms9021. PubMed 26282514.
Backbone
  Vector backbone: pAc5.1/V5-His A
  Backbone manufacturer: Invitrogen
  Backbone size w/o insert (bp): 5362
  Total vector size (bp): 7643
  Vector type: Drosophila expression
Growth in bacteria
  Bacterial resistance: Ampicillin, 100 μg/mL
  Growth temperature: 37°C
  Growth strain: DH5alpha
  Copy number: Unknown
Gene/Insert
  Gene/Insert name: mRFP-dmBACCS2
  Species: D. melanogaster (fly); Avena sativa (oat)
  Insert size (bp): 2281
  Promoter: Drosophila actin gene 5C gene promoter
  Cloning method: Restriction Enzyme; 5′ cloning site NotI (not destroyed); 3′ cloning site XbaI (not destroyed)
  Sequencing primers: 5′ AC5; 3′ BGH Reverse
Terms and licenses: Academic/Nonprofit Terms; Industry Terms: Not Available to Industry
How to cite: mRFP-dmBACCS2 was a gift from Takao Nakata (Addgene plasmid # 67630 ; http://n2t.net/addgene:67630 ; RRID:Addgene_67630)
