>Addgene plasmid #67630 | mRFP-dmBACCS2 | addgene partial sequence | sequence record 119161 | AC5 5'-ACACAAAGCCGCTCCATCAG-3'
ATCGGGGTACCTACTAGTCCAGTGTGGTGGAATTCTGCAGATATCCAGCACAGTGGCGGCCGCGGCTCGA
GAAGCTTCAAAATGGCCTCCTCCGAGGACGTCATCAAGGAGTTCATGCGCTTCAAGGTGCGCATGGAGGG
CTCCGTGAACGGCCACGAGTTCGAGATCGAGGGCGAGGGCGAGGGCCGCCCCTACGAGGGCACCCAGACC
GCCAAGCTGAAGGTGACCAAGGGCGGCCCCCTGCCCTTCGCCTGGGACATCCTGTCCCCTCAGTTCCAGT
ACGGCTCCAAGGCCTACGTGAAGCACCCCGCCGACATCCCCGACTACTTGAAGCTGTCCTTCCCCGAGGG
CTTCAAGTGGGAGCGCGTGATGAACTTCGAGGACGGCGGCGTGGTGACCGTGACCCAGGACTCCTCCCTG
CAGGACGGCGAGTTCATCTACAAGGTGAAGCTGCGCGGCACCAACTTCCCCTCCGACGGCCCCGTAATGC
AGAAGAAGGCTAGTGGCTGGGAGGCCTCCACCGAGCGGATGTACCCCGAGGACGGCGCCCTGAAGGGCGA
GATCAAGATGAGGCTGAAGCTGAAGGACGGCGGCCACTACGACGCCGAGGTCAAGACCACCTACATGGCC
AAGAAGCCCGTGCAGCTGCCCGGCGCCTACAAGACCGACATCAAGCTGGACATCACCTCCCACAACGAGG
ACTACACCATCGTGGAACAGTACGAGCGCGCCGAGGGCCGCCAC
