>Addgene plasmid #67630 | mRFP-dmBACCS2 | addgene partial sequence | sequence record 119166 | EBV-rev 5'-GTGGTTTGTCCAAACTCATC-3'
GGATCCTCGATCGAGGCTGATCAGCGAGCTCAGGCCTTAGAAGGCACAGTCGAGGCTGATCAGCGGGTTT
AAACTCAATGGTGATGGTGATGATGACCGGTACGCGTAGAATCGAGACCGAGGAGAGGGTTAGGGATAGG
CTTACCTTCGAAGGGCCCTCTAGAGGTACCCTCGACTCAAACTAGTCCGCTACCTCCAGAGCCGCCGGGC
AGACCATTGTTGTTCACAATGTTTAAGCCAAGGCACGTCTCGATTTGCTTCCAGCGATGCAGTCGTTCTT
GCAGCTCGTTTGTTACATCTCCGAGGGCATTCCGTGCCTCAACAATCGACCGATCCACATCATCAATACT
CTTTCCGTGCGTGGAAACGAACGCACCCACCAAACTTGACCGTTTCTTACGCAATTTCTCACAAGCCTCT
CTGGCCGACTGTAGCTGCTTCTCAGCCGACGTGCGCTTCTTCTGATGATTCTTACTTTCTAGTTCATATG
TGTATTGAAGCCATGATTGCAGATTTTCTGCAGTTTTCTTAATCAGCATGACTCCCTCTCTCTCGGCAGC
ATCTCGGACATGCTCAGTTCCATCCAACTGAACCCCAATAAAGTACTGGACATCTCCCTTCTGATCTCGC
ATAGGCTGCAAGTGAAAGAGGTTCCAGAACTTTTTACCACTCTTTGTATAATTAATCAGCTGAACAGTGA
CCTCTGTTTGGTTATCTATGGCATCTCTAATTTTTCTCACTGTCGCGCGATCAGTTTCAGGACCTTGTAG
AAACCTGCAGTTTCTTCCCAAAATTTCTTCACGGCTATATTCTGTCAACTGCAAGAAACTATCGGACGCG
AATATAATGGGATTATCTGGCAATCTTGGGTCAGTAATGACAAAGTTCTTC
