>Addgene plasmid #67630 | mRFP-dmBACCS2 | addgene partial sequence | sequence record 119170 | DsRed1-C 5'-AGCTGGACATCACCTCCCACAACG-3'
GCGCCGAGGGCCGCCACTCCACCGGCGCCGCTAGCCTGTTTAAACTACCGGTCGGAGGAAGCGGTGGATC
TTTGGCTACTACACTTGAACGTATTGAGAAGAACTTTGTCATTACTGACCCAAGATTGCCAGATAATCCC
ATTATATTCGCGTCCGATAGTTTCTTGCAGTTGACAGAATATAGCCGTGAAGAAATTTTGGGAAGAAACT
GCAGGTTTCTACAAGGTCCTGAAACTGATCGCGCGACAGTGAGAAAAATTAGAGATGCCATAGATAACCA
AACAGAGGTCACTGTTCAGCTGATTAATTATACAAAGAGTGGTAAAAAGTTCTGGAACCTCTTTCACTTG
CAGCCTATGCGAGATCAGAAGGGAGATGTCCAGTACTTTATTGGGGTTCAGTTGGATGGAACTGAGCATG
TCCGAGATGCTGCCGAGAGAGAGGGAGTCATGCTGATTAAGAAAACTGCAGAAAATCTGCAATCATGGCT
TCAATACACATATGAACTAGAAAGTAAGAATCATCAGAAGAAGCGCACGTCGGCTGAGAAGCAGCTACAG
TCGGCCAGAGAGGCTTGTGAGAAATTGCGTAAGAAACGGTCAAGTTTGGTGGGTGCGTTCGTTTCCACGC
ACGGAAAGAGTATTGATGATGTGGATCGGTCGATTGTTGAGGCACGGAATGCCCTCGGAGATGTAACAAA
CGAGCTGCAAGAACGACTGCATCGCTGGAAGCAAATCGAGACGTGCCTTGGC
